Addgene plasmid #137098: pL2-(GGS)3G
Purpose: iFLinkC Linker cloning
Depositing lab: Viktor Stein. Depositing organization: Technische Universitaet Darmstadt. Publication: iFLinkC: an iterative functional linker cloning strategy for the combinatorial assembly and recombination of linker peptides with functional domains. Grawe A, Ranglack J, Weyrich A, Stein V. Nucleic Acids Res. 2020 Jan 11. pii: 5700546. doi: 10.1093/nar/gkz1210. PubMed 31925441.
Backbone
  Vector backbone: pL2
  Vector type: Synthetic Biology
Growth in bacteria
  Bacterial resistance: Kanamycin, 50 μg/mL
  Growth temperature: 37°C
  Growth strain: DH5alpha
  Copy number: High Copy
Gene/Insert
  Gene/Insert name: (GGS)4G (alt names: Flexible: GS-rich Linker (10); GS10)
  Species: Synthetic
  Cloning method: Unknown
Terms and licenses: Academic/Nonprofit Terms; Industry Terms: Not Available to Industry
How to cite: pL2-(GGS)3G was a gift from Viktor Stein (Addgene plasmid # 137098 ; http://n2t.net/addgene:137098 ; RRID:Addgene_137098)
