[The description below was written by a language model from this plasmid's Addgene catalogue record and pLannotate feature annotations shown in this document.]
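Description:
pL2-(GGS)3G is a small (about 2 kb) bacterial plasmid in the synthetic biology category, built on the pL2 backbone and deposited as a linker-donor module for iFLinkC, an iterative functional linker cloning strategy for combinatorially assembling and recombining linker peptides with functional protein domains. It is propagated in E. coli, where a full-length high-copy ColE1/pUC-type origin drives replication, consistent with the high copy number listed. Selection is by kanamycin, through an aph(3')-Ia aminoglycoside phosphotransferase gene (KanR). The annotation also detects short fragments of an RSF origin, the rop coding sequence and the AmpR promoter. These are only partial matches, probably backbone remnants or regions of sequence similarity, and should not be read as functional elements.

The payload is a short synthetic, flexible glycine-serine-rich linker. The record is inconsistent on its exact composition: the plasmid name gives (GGS)3G, while the insert field gives (GGS)4G. The alternative names GS10 and "Linker (10)" suggest a ten-residue linker, which fits the (GGS)3G form, but the discrepancy cannot be resolved from the information given. The linker itself is too short to be picked up by automated annotation and does not appear in the feature table. The table likewise shows no promoter, tag or expression cassette associated with it, nor the restriction sites that would be used to excise or join it. The plasmid therefore looks like a storage and donor vector rather than an expression construct, supplying a defined flexible spacer for fusion proteins or linker libraries within the iFLinkC workflow.
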