Features (pLannotate 1.2.2; 5 found; start..end, strand, type, name):
     36..95      +  rep_origin     RSF ori (fragment): Plasmids containing the RSF 1030 origin of replication can be propagated in E. coli cells that contain additional plasmids with compatible origins.
    256..290     -  CDS            rop (fragment): Rop protein, which maintains plasmids at low copy number; rop
    385..442     +  promoter       AmpR promoter (fragment): bla
    451..1266    -  CDS            KanR: aminoglycoside phosphotransferase; aph(3')-Ia; confers resistance to kanamycin in bacteria or G418 (Geneticin®) in eukaryotes
   1394..1981    +  rep_origin     ori: high-copy-number ColE1/pMB1/pBR322/pUC origin of replication
>Addgene plasmid #137098 | pL2-(GGS)3G | addgene full sequence | sequence record 272113 | Addgene NGS Result
GCGGCCTTTTTACGGTTCCTGGCCTTTTGCTGGCCTTTTGCTCACATGTTCTTTCCTGCGTTATCCCCTG
ATTCTGTGGATAACCGTATTACCGCCAATTGGCTCGCCGCAGCCGAACGACCGAGCGCAGCGAGTCACCC
GAAGACCATTTTGGACGCCAGCAGTGGGTGGATCCGGAGGTAGCGGTGGAAGTGGGCATTGCATCCAGCC
CCGAGCAAAAGGAGACCCCTGACTAGTCTCCGGGAGCTGCATGTGTCAGAGGTTTTCACCGTCATCACCG
AAACGCGCGACACGAAAGGGCCTCGTGATACGCCTATTTTTATAGGTTAATGTCATGATAATAATGGTTT
CTTAGACGTCAGGTGGCCTTTTCGGGGAAATGTGCGCGGAACCCCTATTTGTTTATTTTTCTAAATACAT
TCAAATATGTATCCGCTCATGAATTAATTCTTAGAAAAACTCATCGAGCATCAAATGAAACTGCAATTTA
TTCATATCAGGATTATCAATACCATATTTTTGAAAAAGCCGTTTCTGTAATGAAGGAGAAAACTCACCGA
GGCAGTTCCATAGGATGGCAAGATCCTGGTATCGGTCTGCGATTCCGACTCGTCCAACATCAATACAACC
TATTAATTTCCCCTCGTCAAAAATAAGGTTATCAAGTGAGAAATCACCATGAGTGACGACTGAATCCGGT
GAGAATGGCAAAAGTTTATGCATTTCTTTCCAGACTTGTTCAACAGGCCAGCCATTACGCTCGTCATCAA
AATCACTCGCATCAACCAAACCGTTATTCATTCGTGATTGCGCCTGAGCCAGACGAAATACGCGGTCGCT
GTTAAAAGGACAATTACAAACAGGAATCGAATGCAACCGGCGCAGGAACACCGCCAGCGCATCAACAATA
TTTTCACCTGAATCAGGATATTCTTCTAATACCTGGAATGCTGTTTTCCCTGGGATCGCCGTGGTGAGTA
ACCATGCATCATCAGGAGTACGGATAAAATGCTTGATGGTCGGAAGAGGCATAAATTCCGTCAGCCAGTT
TAGTCTGACCATCTCATCTGTAACATCATTGGCAACGCTACCTTTGCCATGTTTCAGAAACAACTCTGGC
GCATCGGGCTTCCCATACAATCGATAGATTGTCGCACCTGATTGCCCGACATTATCGCGAGCCCATTTAT
ACCCATATAAATCAGCATCCATGTTGGAATTTAATCGCGGCCTAGAGCAAGACGTTTCCCGTTGAATATG
GCTCATAACACCCCTTGTATTACTGTTTATGTAAGCAGACAGTTTTATTGTGAATTCTCATGACCAAAAT
CCCTTAACGTGAGTTTTCGTTCCACTGAGCGTCAGACCCCGTAGAAAAGATCAAAGGATCTTCTTGAGAT
CCTTTTTTTCTGCGCGTAATCTGCTGCTTGCAAACAAAAAAACCACCGCTACCAGCGGTGGTTTGTTTGC
CGGATCAAGAGCTACCAACTCTTTTTCCGAAGGTAACTGGCTTCAGCAGAGCGCAGATACCAAATACTGT
TCTTCTAGTGTAGCCGTAGTTAGGCCACCACTTCAAGAACTCTGTAGCACCGCCTACATACCTCGCTCTG
CTAATCCTGTTACCAGTGGCTGCTGCCAGTGGCGATAAGTCGTGTCTTACCGGGTTGGACTCAAGACGAT
AGTTACCGGATAAGGCGCAGCGGTCGGGCTGAACGGGGGGTTCGTGCACACAGCCCAGCTTGGAGCGAAC
GACCTACACCGAACTGAGATACCTACAGCGTGAGCTATGAGAAAGCGCCACGCTTCCCGAAGGGAGAAAG
GCGGACAGGTATCCGGTAAGCGGCAGGGTCGGAACAGGAGAGCGCACGAGGGAGCTTCCAGGGGGAAACG
CCTGGTATCTTTATAGTCCTGTCGGGTTTCGCCACCTCTGACTTGAGCGTCGATTTTTGTGATCTCGTCA
GGGGGGCGGAGCCTATGGAAAAACGCCAGCAAC
